>Addgene plasmid #205564 | pJAM1.19_PB-CIT-PGK-Blast | addgene full sequence | sequence record 408405 | Addgene NGS Result
GCAGCTAGATTAACCCTAGAAAGATAGTCTGCGTAAAATTGACGCATGCATTCTTGAAATATTGCTCTCT
CTTTCTAAATAGCGCGAATCCGTCGCTGTGCATTTAGGACATCTCAGTCGCCGCTTGGAGCTCCCGTGAG
GCGTGCTTGTCAATGCGGTAAGTGTCACTGATTTTGAACTATAACAACCGCGTGAGTCAAAATGACGCAT
GATTATCTTTTACGTGACTTTTAAGATTTAACTCATACGATAATTATATTGTTATTTCGTGTTCTACTTA
CGTGATAACTTATTATATATATATTTTCTTGTTATAGATATCCTTGAGGGACAGCCCCCCCCCAAAGCCC
CCAGGGATGTAATTACGTCCCTCCCCCGCTAGGGGGCAGCAGCGAGCCGCCCGGGGCTCCGCTCCGGTCC
GGCGCTCCCCCCGCATCCCCGAGCCGGCAGCGTGCGGGGACAGCCCGGGCACGGGGAAGGTGGCACGGGA
TCGCTTTCCTCTGAACGCTTCTCGCTGCTCTTTGAGCCTGCAGACACCTGGGGGGATACGGGGAAAAATC
GATTAACTATAACGGTCCTAAGGTAGCGAACACCTGCGCTCGAGCGACGTCATTACCCTGTTATCCCTAG
GATCTGCGATCGCTCCGGTGCCCGTCAGTGGGCAGAGCGCACATCGCCCACAGTCCCCGAGAAGTTGGGG
GGAGGGGTCGGCAATTGAACGGGTGCCTAGAGAAGGTGGCGCGGGGTAAACTGGGAAAGTGATGTCGTGT
ACTGGCTCCGCCTTTTTCCCGAGGGTGGGGGAGAACCGTATATAAGTGCAGTAGTCGCCGTGAACGTTCT
TTTTCGCAACGGGTTTGCCGCCAGAACACAGCTGAAGCTTCGAGGGGCTCGCATCTCTCCTTCACGCGCC
CGCCGCCCTACCTGAGGCCGCCATCCACGCCGGTTGAGTCGCGTTCTGCCGCCTCCCGCCTGTGGTGCCT
CCTGAACTGCGTCCGCCGTCTAGGTAAGTTTAAAGCTCAGGTCGAGACCGGGCCTTTGTCCGGCGCTCCC
TTGGAGCCTACCTAGACTCAGCCGGCTCTCCACGCTTTGCCTGACCCTGCTTGCTCAACTCTACGTCTTT
GTTTCGTTTTCTGTTCTGCGCCGTTACAGATCCAAGCTGTGACCGGCGCCTACGCTAGCGCCACCATGTT
GAAGTTCAAATATGGAGCGCGGAATCCTTTGGATGCTGGTGCTGCTGAACCCATTGCCAGCCGGGCCTCC
AGGCTGAATCTGTTCTTCCAGGGGAAACCACCCTTTATGACTCAACAGCAGATGTCTCCTCTTTCCCGAG
AAGGGATATTAGATGCCCTCTTTGTTCTCTTTGAAGAATGCAGTCAGCCTGCTCTGATGAAGATTAAGCA
CGTGAGCAACTTTGTCCGGAAGTATTCCGACACCATAGCTGAGTTACAGGAGCTCCAGCCTTCGGCAAAG
GACTTCGAAGTCAGAAGTCTTGTAGGTTGTGGTCACTTTGCTGAAGTGCAGGTGGTAAGAGAGAAAGCAA
CCGGGGACATCTATGCTATGAAAGTGATGAAGAAGAAGGCTTTATTGGCCCAGGAGCAGGTTTCATTTTT
TGAGGAAGAGCGGAACATATTATCTCGAAGCACAAGCCCGTGGATCCCCCAATTACAGTATGCCTTTCAG
GACAAAAATCACCTTTATCTGGTCATGGAATATCAGCCTGGAGGGGACTTGCTGTCACTTTTGAATAGAT
ATGAGGACCAGTTAGATGAAAACCTGATACAGTTTTACCTAGCTGAGCTGATTTTGGCTGTTCACAGCGT
TCATCTGATGGGATACGTGCATCGAGACATCAAGCCTGAGAACATTCTCGTTGACCGCACAGGACACATC
AAGCTGGTGGATTTTGGATCTGCCGCGAAAATGAATTCAAACAAGATGGTGAATGCCAAACTCCCGATTG
GGACCCCAGATTACATGGCTCCTGAAGTGCTGACTGTGATGAACGGGGATGGAAAAGGCACCTACGGCCT
GGACTGTGACTGGTGGTCAGTGGGCGTGATTGCCTATGAGATGATTTATGGGAGATCCCCCTTCGCAGAG
GGAACCTCTGCCAGAACCTTCAATAACATTATGAATTTCCAGCGGTTTTTGAAATTTCCAGATGACCCCA
AAGTGAGCAGTGACTTTCTTGATCTGATTCAAAGCTTGTTGTGCGGCCAGAAAGAGAGACTGAAGTTTGA
AGGTCTTTGCTGCCATCCTTTCTTCTCTAAAATTGACTGGAACAACATTCGTAACTCTCCTCCCCCCTTC
GTTCCCACCCTCAAGTCTGACGATGACACCTCCAATTTTGATGAACCAGAGAAGAATTCGTGGGTTTCAT
CCTCTCCGTGCCAGCTGAGCCCCTCAGGCTTCTCGGGTGAAGAACTGCCGTTTGTGGGGTTTTCGTACAG
CAAGGCACTGGGGATTCTTGGTAGATCTGAGTCTGTTGTGTCGGGTCTGGACTCCCCTGCCAAGACTAGC
TCCATGGAAAAGAAACTTCTCATCAAAAGCAAAGAGCTACAAGACTCTCAGGACAAGTGTCACAAGATGG
AGCAGGAAATGACCCGGTTACATCGGAGAGTGTCAGAGGTGGAGGCTGTGCTTAGTCAGAAGGAGGTGGA
GCTGAAGGCCTCTGAGACTCAGAGATCCCTCCTGGAGCAGGACCTTGCTACCTACATCACAGAATGCAGT
AGCTTAAAGCGAAGTTTGGAGCAAGCACGGATGGAGGTGTCCCAGGAGGATGACAAAGCACTGCAGCTTC
TCCATGATATCAGAGAGCAGAGCCGGAAGCTCCAAGAAATCAAAGAGCAGGAGTACCAGGCTCAAGTGGA
AGAAATGAGGTTGATGATGAATCAGTTGGAAGAGGATCTTGTCTCAGCAAGAAGACGGAGTGATCTCTAC
GAATCTGAGCTGAGAGAGTCTCGGCTTGCTGCTGAAGAATTCAAGCGGAAAGCGACAGAATGTCAGCATA
AACTGTTGAAGGCTAAGGATCAAGGGAAGCCTGAAGTGGGAGAATATGCGAAACTGGAGAAGATCAATGC
TGAGCAGCAGCTCAAAATTCAGGAGCTCCAAGAGAAACTGGAGAAGGCTGTAAAAGCCAGCACGGAGGCC
ACCGAGCTGCTGCAGAATATCCGCCAGGCAAAGGAGCGAGCCGAGAGGGAGCTGGAGAAGCTGCAGAACC
GAGAGGATTCTTCTGAAGGCATCAGAAAGAAGCTGGTGGAAGCTGAGGAGCTCGAAGAGAAACATCGGGA
GGCCCAAGTCTCAGCCCAGCACCTAGAAGTGCACCTGAAACAGAAAGAGCAGCACTATGAGGAAAAGATT
AAAGTGTTGGACAATCAGATAAAGAAAGACCTGGCTGACAAGGAGACACTGGAGAACATGATGCAGAGAC
ACGAGGAGGAGGCCCATGAGAAGGGCAAAATTCTCAGCGAACAGAAGGCGATGATCAATGCTATGGATTC
CAAGATCAGATCCCTGGAACAGAGGATTGTGGAACTGTCTGAAGCCAATAAACTTGCAGCAAATAGCAGT
CTTTTTACCCAAAGGAACATGAAGGCCCAAGAAGAGATGATTTCTGAACTCAGGCAACAGAAATTTTACC
TGGAGACACAGGCTGGGAAGTTGGAGGCCCAGAACCGAAAACTGGAGGAGCAGCTGGAGAAGATCAGCCA
CCAAGACCACAGTGACAAGAATCGGCTGCTGGAACTGGAGACAAGATTGCGGGAGGTCAGTCTAGAGCAC
GAGGAGCAGAAACTGGAGCTCAAGCGCCAGCTCACAGAGCTACAGCTCTCCCTGCAGGAGCGCGAGTCAC
AGTTGACAGCCCTGCAGGCTGCACGGGCGGCCCTGGAGAGCCAGCTTCGCCAGGCGAAGACAGAGCTGGA
AGAGACCACAGCAGAAGCTGAAGAGGAGATCCAGGCACTCACGGCACATAGAGATGAAATCCAGCGCAAA
TTTGATGCTCTTCGTAACAGCTGTACTGTAATCACAGACCTGGAGGAGCAGCTAAACCAGCTGACCGAGG
ACAACGCTGAACTCAACAACCAAAACTTCTACTTGTCCAAACAACTCGATGAGGCTTCTGGCGCCAACGA
CGAGATTGTACAACTGCGAAGTGAAGTGGACCATCTCCGCCGGGAGATCACGGAACGAGAGATGCAGCTT
ACCAGCCAGAAGCAAACGATGGAGGCTCTGAAGACCACGTGCACCATGCTGGAGGAACAGGTCATGGATT
TGGAGGCCCTAAACGATGAGCTGCTAGAAAAAGAGCGGCAGTGGGAGGCCTGGAGGAGCGTCCTGGGTGA
TGAGAAATCCCAGTTTGAGTGTCGGGTTCGAGAGCTGCAGAGAATGCTGGACACCGAGAAACAGAGCAGG
GCGAGAGCCGATCAGCGGATCACCGAGTCTCGCCAGGTGGTGGAGCTGGCAGTGAAGGAGCACAAGGCTG
AGATTCTCGCTCTGCAGCAGGCTCTCAAAGAGCAGAAGCTGAAGGCCGAGAGCCTCTCTGACAAGCTCAA
TGACCTGGAGAAGAAGCATGCTATGCTTGAAATGAATGCCCGAAGCTTACAGCAGAAGCTGGAGACTGAA
CGAGAGCTCAAACAGAGGCTTCTGGAAGAGCAAGCCAAATTACAGCAGCAGATGGACCTGCAGAAAAATC
ACATTTTCCGTCTGACTCAAGGACTGCAAGAAGCTCTAGATCGGGCTGATCTACTGAAGACAGAAAGAAG
TGACTTGGAGTATCAGCTGGAAAACATTCAGGTTCTCTATTCTCATGAAAAGGTGAAAATGGAAGGCACT
ATTTCTCAACAAACCAAACTCATTGATTTTCTGCAAGCCAAAATGGACCAACCTGCTAAAAAGAAAAAGG
GTTTATTTAGTCGACGGAAAGAGGACCCTGCTTTACCCACACAGGTTCCTCTGCAGTACAATGAGCTGAA
GCTGGCCCTGGAGAAGGAGAAAGCTCGCTGTGCAGAGCTAGAGGAAGCCCTTCAGAAGACCCGCATCGAG
CTCCGGTCCGCCCGGGAGGAAGCTGCCCACCGCAAAGCAACGGACCACCCACACCCATCCACGCCAGCCA
CCGCGAGGCAGCAGATCGCCATGTCCGCCATCGTGCGGTCGCCAGAGCACCAGCCCAGTGCCATGAGCCT
GCTGGCCCCGCCATCCAGCCGCAGAAAGGAGTCTTCAACTCCAGAGGAATTTAGTCGGCGTCTTAAGGAA
CGCATGCACCACAATATTCCTCACCGATTCAACGTAGGACTGAACATGCGAGCCACAAAGTGTGCTGTGT
GTCTGGATACCGTGCACTTTGGACGCCAGGCATCCAAATGTCTCGAATGTCAGGTGATGTGTCACCCCAA
GTGCTCCACGTGCTTGCCAGCCACCTGCGGCTTGCCTGCTGAATATGCCACACACTTCACCGAGGCCTTC
TGCCGTGACAAAATGAACTCCCCAGGTCTCCAGACCAAGGAGCCCAGCAGCAGCTTGCACCTGGAAGGGT
GGATGAAGGTGCCCAGGAATAACAAACGAGGACAGCAAGGCTGGGACAGGAAGTACATTGTCCTGGAGGG
ATCAAAAGTCCTCATTTATGACAATGAAGCCAGAGAAGCTGGACAGAGGCCGGTGGAAGAATTTGAGCTG
TGCCTTCCCGACGGGGATGTATCTATTCATGGTGCCGTTGGTGCTTCCGAACTCGCAAATACAGCCAAAG
CAGATGTCCCATACATACTGAAGATGGAATCTCACCCGCACACCACCTGCTGGCCCGGGAGAACCCTCTA
CTTGCTAGCTCCCAGCTTCCCTGACAAACAGCGCTGGGTCACCGCCTTAGAATCAGTTGTCGCAGGTGGG
AGAGTTTCTAGGGAAAAAGCAGAAGCTGATGCTAAACTGCTTGGAAACTCCCTGCTGAAACTGGAAGGTG
ATGACCGTCTAGACATGAACTGCACGCTGCCCTTCAGTGACCAGGTGGTGTTGGTGGGCACCGAGGAAGG
GCTCTACGCCCTGAATGTCTTGAAAAACTCCCTAACCCATGTCCCAGGAATTGGAGCAGTCTTCCAAATT
TATATTATCAAGGACCTGGAGAAGCTACTCATGATAGCAGGAGAAGAGCGGGCACTGTGTCTTGTGGACG
TGAAGAAAGTGAAACAGTCCCTGGCCCAGTCCCACCTGCCTGCCCAGCCCGACATCTCACCCAACATTTT
TGAAGCTGTCAAGGGCTGCCACTTGTTTGGGGCAGGCAAGATTGAGAACGGGCTCTGCATCTGTGCAGCC
ATGCCCAGCAAAGTCGTCATTCTCCGCTACAACGAAAACCTCAGCAAATACTGCATCCGGAAAGAGATAG
AGACCTCAGAGCCCTGCAGCTGTATCCACTTCACCAATTACAGTATCCTCATTGGAACCAATAAATTCTA
CGAAATCGACATGAAGCAGTACACGCTCGAGGAATTCCTGGATAAGAATGACCATTCCTTGGCACCTGCT
GTGTTTGCCGCCTCTTCCAACAGCTTCCCTGTCTCAATCGTGCAGGTGAACAGCGCAGGGCAGCGAGAGG
AGTACTTGCTGTGTTTCCACGAATTTGGAGTGTTCGTGGATTCTTACGGAAGACGTAGCCGCACAGACGA
TCTCAAGTGGAGTCGCTTACCTTTGGCCTTTGCCTACAGAGAACCCTATCTGTTTGTGACCCACTTCAAC
TCACTCGAAGTAATTGAGATCCAGGCACGCTCCTCAGCAGGGACCCCTGCCCGAGCGTACCTGGACATCC
CGAACCCGCGCTACCTGGGCCCTGCCATTTCCTCAGGAGCGATTTACTTGGCGTCCTCATACCAGGATAA
ATTAAGGGTCATTTGCTGCAAGGGAAACCTCGTGAAGGAGTCCGGCACTGAACACCACCGGGGCCCGTCC
ACCTCCCGCAGCAGCCCCAACAAGCGAGGCCCACCCACGTACAACGAGCACATCACCAAGCGCGTGGCCT
CCAGCCCAGCGCCGCCCGAAGGCCCCAGCCACCCGCGAGAGCCAAGCACACCCCACCGCTACCGCGAGGG
GCGGACCGAGCTGCGCAGGGACAAGTCTCCTGGCCGCCCCCTGGAGCGAGAGAAGTCCCCCGGCCGGATG
CTCAGCACGCGGAGAGAGCGGTCCCCCGGGAGGCTGTTTGAAGACAGCAGCAGGGGCCGGCTGCCTGCGG
GAGCCGTGAGGACCCCGCTGTCCCAGGTGAACAAGGTCTGGGACCAGTCTTCAGTATAGGCGGCCGCGTC
GACGACTCTAGATCATAATCAGCCATACCACATTTGTAGAGGTTTTACTTGCTTTAAAAAACCTCCCACA
CCTCCCCCTGAACCTGAAACATAAAATGAATGCAATTGTTGTTGTTAACTTGTTTATTGCAGCTTATAAT
GGTTACAAATAAAGCAATAGCATCACAAATTTCACAAATAAAGCATTTTTTTCACTGCATTCTAGTTGTG
GTTTGTCCAAACTCATCAATGTATCTTAAGCGCCGGCGCTACACAAGTGGCCTCTGGCCTCGCACACATT
CCACATCCACCGGTAGGCGCCAACCGGCTCCGTTCTTTGGTGGCCCCTTCGCGCCACCTTCTACTCCTCC
CCTAGTCAGGAAGTTCCCCCCCGCCCCGCAGCTCGCGTCGTGCAGGACGTGACAAATGGAAGTAGCACGT
CTCACTAGTCTCGTGCAGATGGACAGCACCGCTGAGCAATGGAAGCGGGTAGGCCTTTGGGGCAGCGGCC
AATAGCAGCTTTGCTCCTTCGCTTTCTGGGCTCAGAGGCTGGGAAGGGGTGGGTCCGGGGGCGGGCTCAG
GGGCGGGCTCAGGGGCGGGGCGGGCGCCCGAAGGTCCTCCGGAGGCCCGGCATTCTGCACGCTTCAAAAG
CGCACGTCTGCCGCGCTGTTCTCCTCTTCCTCATCTCCGGGCCTTTCGACCTGCAGCCCAAGCTTACCAT
GGGTACCGCCACCATGGCCAAGCCTTTGTCTCAAGAAGAATCCACCCTCATTGAAAGAGCAACGGCTACA
ATCAACAGCATCCCCATCTCTGAAGATTACAGCGTCGCCAGCGCAGCTCTCTCTAGCGACGGCCGCATCT
TCACTGGTGTCAATGTATATCATTTTACTGGGGGACCTTGTGCAGAACTCGTGGTGCTGGGCACTGCTGC
TGCTGCGGCAGCTGGCAACCTGACTTGTATCGTCGCGATCGGAAATGAGAACAGGGGCATCTTGAGCCCC
TGCGGACGGTGCCGACAGGTGCTTCTCGATCTGCATCCTGGGATCAAAGCCATAGTGAAGGACAGTGATG
GACAGCCGACGGCAGTTGGGATTCGTGAATTGCTGCCCTCTGGTTATGTGTGGGAGGGCTAAGGTCACCC
GCGCGCGGACTGTGCCTTCTAGTTGCCAGCCATCTGTTGTTTGCCCCTCCCCCGTGCCTTCCTTGACCCT
GGAAGGTGCCACTCCCACTGTCCTTTCCTAATAAAATGAGGAAATTGCATCGCATTGTCTGAGTAGGTGT
CATTCTATTCTGGGGGGTGGGGTGGGGCAGGACAGCAAGGGGGAGGATTGGGAAGACAATAGCAGGCATG
CTGGGGATGCGGTGGGCTCTATGGTTCGAACCAGTACGATGGTTTTCCCCGTATCCCCCCAGGTGTCTGC
AGGCTCAAAGAGCAGCGAGAAGCGTTCAGAGGAAAGCGATCCCGTGCCACCTTCCCCGTGCCCGGGCTGT
CCCCGCACGCTGCCGGCTCGGGGATGCGGGGGGAGCGCCGGACCGGAGCGGAGCCCCGGGCGGCTCGCTG
CTGCCCCCTAGCGGGGGAGGGACGTAATTACATCCCTGGGGGCTTTGGGGGGGGGCTGTCCCTGATAAAA
GTTTTGTTACTTTATAGAAGAAATTTTGAGTTTTTGTTTTTTTTTAATAAATAAATAAACATAAATAAAT
TGTTTGTTGAATTTATTATTAGTATGTAAGTGTAAATATAATAAAACTTAATATCTATTCAAATTAATAA
ATAAACCTCGATATACAGACCGATAAAACACATGCGTCAATTTTACGCATGATTATCTTTAACGTACGTC
ACAATATGATTATCTTTCTAGGGTTAATCTAGCTGCGGCGCGCCATCAGGATCATATCGTCGGGTCTTTT
TTCCGGCTCAGTCATCGCCCAAGCTGGCGCTATCTGGGCATCGGGGAGGAAGAAGCCCGTGCCTTTTCCC
GCGAGGTTGAAGCGGCATGGAAAGAGTTTGCCGAGGATGACTGCTGCTGCATTGACGTTGAGCGAAAACG
CACGTTTACCATGATGATTCGGGAAGGTGTGGCCATGCACGCCTTTAACGGTGAACTGTTCGTTCAGGCC
ACCTGGGATACCAGTTCGTCGCGGCTTTTCCGGACACAGTTCCGGATGGTCAGCCCGAAGCGCATCAGCA
ACCCGAACAATACCGGCGACAGCCGGAACTGCCGTGCCGGTGTGCAGATTAATGACAGCGGTGCGGCGCT
GGGATATTACGTCAGCGAGGACGGGTATCCTGGCTGGATGCCGCAGAAATGGACATGGATACCCCGTGAG
TTACCCGGCGGGCGCGCTTGGCGTAATCATGGTCATAGCTGTTTCCTGTGTGAAATTGTTATCCGCTCAC
AATTCCACACAACATACGAGCCGGAAGCATAAAGTGTAAAGCCTGGGGTGCCTAATGAGTGAGCTAACTC
ACATTAATTGCGTTGCGCTCACTGCCCGCTTTCCAGTCGGGAAACCTGTCGTGCCAGCTGCATTAATGAA
TCGGCCAACGCGCGGGGAGAGGCGGTTTGCGTATTGGGCGCTCTTCCGCTTCCTCGCTCACTGACTCGCT
GCGCTCGGTCGTTCGGCTGCGGCGAGCGGTATCAGCTCACTCAAAGGCGGTAATACGGTTATCCACAGAA
TCAGGGGATAACGCAGGAAAGAACATGTGAGCAAAAGGCCAGCAAAAGGCCAGGAACCGTAAAAAGGCCG
CGTTGCTGGCGTTTTTCCATAGGCTCCGCCCCCCTGACGAGCATCACAAAAATCGACGCTCAAGTCAGAG
GTGGCGAAACCCGACAGGACTATAAAGATACCAGGCGTTTCCCCCTGGAAGCTCCCTCGTGCGCTCTCCT
GTTCCGACCCTGCCGCTTACCGGATACCTGTCCGCCTTTCTCCCTTCGGGAAGCGTGGCGCTTTCTCATA
GCTCACGCTGTAGGTATCTCAGTTCGGTGTAGGTCGTTCGCTCCAAGCTGGGCTGTGTGCACGAACCCCC
CGTTCAGCCCGACCGCTGCGCCTTATCCGGTAACTATCGTCTTGAGTCCAACCCGGTAAGACACGACTTA
TCGCCACTGGCAGCAGCCACTGGTAACAGGATTAGCAGAGCGAGGTATGTAGGCGGTGCTACAGAGTTCT
TGAAGTGGTGGCCTAACTACGGCTACACTAGAAGAACAGTATTTGGTATCTGCGCTCTGCTGAAGCCAGT
TACCTTCGGAAAAAGAGTTGGTAGCTCTTGATCCGGCAAACAAACCACCGCTGGTAGCGGTGGTTTTTTT
GTTTGCAAGCAGCAGATTACGCGCAGAAAAAAAGGATCTCAAGAAGATCCTTTGATCTTTTCTACGGGGT
CTGACGCTCAGTGGAACGAAAACTCACGTTAAGGGATTTTGGTCATGAGATTATCAAAAAGGATCTTCAC
CTAGATCCTTTTAAATTAAAAATGAAGTTTTAAATCAATCTAAAGTATATATGAGTAAACTTGGTCTGAC
AGTCAGAAGAACTCGTCAAGAAGGCGATAGAAGGCGATGCGCTGCGAATCGGGAGCGGCGATACCGTAAA
GCACGAGGAAGCGGTCAGCCCATTCGCCGCCAAGCTCTTCAGCAATATCACGGGTAGCCAACGCTATGTC
CTGATAGCGGTCCGCCACACCCAGCCGGCCACAGTCGATGAATCCAGAAAAGCGGCCATTTTCCACCATG
ATATTCGGCAAGCAGGCATCGCCATGGGTCACGACGAGATCCTCGCCGTCGGGCATGCTCGCCTTGAGCC
TGGCGAACAGTTCGGCTGGCGCGAGCCCCTGATGCTCTTCGTCCAGATCATCCTGATCGACAAGACCGGC
TTCCATCCGAGTACGTGCTCGCTCGATGCGATGTTTCGCTTGGTGGTCGAATGGGCAGGTAGCCGGATCA
AGCGTATGCAGCCGCCGCATTGCATCAGCCATGATGGATACTTTCTCGGCAGGAGCAAGGTGAGATGACA
GGAGATCCTGCCCCGGCACTTCGCCCAATAGCAGCCAGTCCCTTCCCGCTTCAGTGACAACGTCGAGCAC
AGCTGCGCAAGGAACGCCCGTCGTGGCCAGCCACGATAGCCGCGCTGCCTCGTCTTGCAGTTCATTCAGG
GCACCGGACAGGTCGGTCTTGACAAAAAGAACCGGGCGCCCCTGCGCTGACAGCCGGAACACGGCGGCAT
CAGAGCAGCCGATTGTCTGTTGTGCCCAGTCATAGCCGAATAGCCTCTCCACCCAAGCGGCCGGAGAACC
TGCGTGCAATCCATCTTGTTCAATCATACTCTTCCTTTTTCAATATTATTGAAGCATTTATCAGGGTTAT
TGTCTCATGAGCGGATACATATTTGAATGTATTTAGAAAAATAAACAAATAGGGGTTCCGCGCACATTTC
CCCGAAAAGTGCCACCTAAATTGTAAGCGTTAATATTTTGTTAAAATTCGCGTTAAATTTTTGTTAAATC
AGCTCATTTTTTAACCAATAGGCCGAAATCGGCAAAATCCCTTATAAATCAAAAGAATAGACCGAGATAG
GGT
[37 nt withheld, positions 11834-11870]
AAAGAACGTGGACTCCAACGTCAAAGG
[49 nt withheld, positions 11898-11946]
T
[91 nt withheld, positions 11948-12038]
G
[124 nt withheld, positions 12040-12163]
CCCATTCGCCATTCAGGCTGCGCAACTGTTGGGAAGGGCGATCGGTGCGGGCCTCTTCGCTATTACGCCA
GCTGGCGAAAGGGGGATGTGCTGCAAGGCGATTAAGTTGGGTAACGCCAGGGTTTTCCCAGTCACGACGT
TGTAAAACGACGGCCAGTGAGCGCGCCTCGTTCATTCACGTTTTTGAACCCGTGGAGGACGGGCAGACTC
GCGGTGCAAATGTGTTTTACAGCGTGATGGAGCAGATGAAGATGCTCGACACGCTGCAGAACACGAGCTC
CACCGCGGGGCGCGCC
Features (pLannotate 1.2.2; 19 found; start..end, strand, type, name):
    660..871     +  promoter       EF-1α core promoter: core promoter for human elongation factor EF-1α
    884..1152    +  LTR            5' LTR (truncated): truncated 5' long terminal repeat (LTR) from human T-cell leukemia virus (HTLV) type 1
   1186..7266    +  CDS            CIT: CTRO_HUMAN - Also known as CRIK, KIAA0949, STK21. Experimental evidence at protein level: Swiss-Prot protein existence level 1. Plays a role in cytokinesis. Required for KIF14 localization to the central spindle and midbody. Putative RHO/RAC effector that binds to the GTP-bound forms of RHO and RAC1. It probably binds p21 with a tighter specificity in vivo. Displays serine/threonine protein kinase activity. Plays an important role in the regulation of cytokinesis and the development of the central nervous system. Phosphorylates MYL9/MLC2. From Homo sapiens (Human).
   7291..7374    +  CDS            large T antigen (fragment): large T antigen from SV40 (simian virus 40)
   7397..7518    +  polyA_signal   SV40 poly(A) signal: SV40 polyadenylation signal
   7525..7958    +  promoter       PGK promoter (fragment): mouse phosphoglycerate kinase 1 promoter
   7994..8392    +  CDS            BSD: blasticidin S deaminase; Aspergillus terreus BSD; confers resistance to blasticidin
   8410..8634    +  polyA_signal   bGH poly(A) signal: bovine growth hormone polyadenylation signal
   9069..9608    +  CDS            B (fragment): PORTL_LAMBD - Experimental evidence at protein level: Swiss-Prot protein existence level 1. Forms the portal vertex of the capsid (PubMed:6228056, PubMed:6232391). This portal plays critical roles in head assembly, genome packaging, neck/tail attachment, and genome ejection (Probable). The portal protein multimerizes as a single ring-shaped homododecamer arranged around a central channel (PubMed:6232391). Binds to the terminase subunits to form the packaging machine (PubMed:7799432). From Escherichia phage lambda (Bacteriophage lambda).
   9644..9666    -  protein_bind   lac operator (fragment): The lac repressor binds to the lac operator to inhibit transcription in E. coli. This inhibition can be relieved by adding lactose or isopropyl-β-D-thiogalactopyranoside (IPTG). lac repressor encoded by lacI
   9670..9700    -  promoter       lac promoter: promoter for the E. coli lac operon
   9715..9736    -  protein_bind   CAP binding site: CAP binding activates transcription in the presence of cAMP. E. coli catabolite activator protein
   9749..9841    -  CDS            lacI (fragment): lac repressor; lacI; The lac repressor binds to the lac operator to inhibit transcription in E. coli. This inhibition can be relieved by adding lactose or isopropyl-β-D-thiogalactopyranoside (IPTG).
  10024..10612   -  rep_origin     ori: high-copy-number ColE1/pMB1/pBR322/pUC origin of replication
  10783..11577   -  CDS            NeoR/KanR: aminoglycoside phosphotransferase from Tn5; aph(3')-II (or nptII); confers resistance to neomycin, kanamycin, and G418 (Geneticin®)
  11578..11682   -  promoter       AmpR promoter: bla
  11735..12163   -  rep_origin     f1 ori (sequence partly withheld): f1 bacteriophage origin of replication; arrow indicates direction of (+) strand synthesis
  12168..12323   -  CDS            lacZα (fragment): LacZα fragment of β-galactosidase; lacZ fragment
  12325..12438   +  CDS            B (fragment): PORTL_LAMBD - Experimental evidence at protein level: Swiss-Prot protein existence level 1. Forms the portal vertex of the capsid (PubMed:6228056, PubMed:6232391). This portal plays critical roles in head assembly, genome packaging, neck/tail attachment, and genome ejection (Probable). The portal protein multimerizes as a single ring-shaped homododecamer arranged around a central channel (PubMed:6232391). Binds to the terminase subunits to form the packaging machine (PubMed:7799432). From Escherichia phage lambda (Bacteriophage lambda).
