[The description below was written by a language model from this plasmid's Addgene catalogue record and pLannotate feature annotations shown in this document.]
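Description:
pJAM1.19_PB-CIT-PGK-Blast is a 12.5 kb mammalian expression plasmid built on the ePB2 piggyBac backbone, designed to express wild-type human CIT (citron Rho-interacting kinase, also known as CRIK or STK21). As a piggyBac vector, its cargo is meant to be integrated into the host genome when a piggyBac transposase is supplied. The transposon terminal repeats themselves were not picked up in the automated feature table, so their positions cannot be stated from the record. In bacteria the plasmid replicates from a high-copy ColE1/pUC-type origin and is selected with kanamycin through a Tn5 aminoglycoside phosphotransferase gene driven by the bla promoter. An f1 origin and remnants of lacZα, lacI and lac promoter/operator sequence are also present as backbone leftovers. Two short fragments matching the phage lambda portal gene B are annotated, and they appear to be stuffer or spacer sequence.

The payload consists of two tandem, same-orientation expression units. In the first, the EF-1α core promoter followed by a truncated HTLV-1 5' LTR segment, a common composite arrangement that boosts expression, drives the roughly 6.1 kb CIT open reading frame. It is terminated by an SV40 polyadenylation signal; the small large T antigen fragment annotated just upstream is probably part of that SV40 3' region. In the second unit, a mouse PGK promoter fragment drives blasticidin S deaminase with a bGH polyadenylation signal, which allows blasticidin selection of cells carrying the integrated cassette. No epitope tag or fluorescent reporter is annotated.

CIT is a serine/threonine kinase and Rho/Rac effector involved in cytokinesis and midbody function. The stated purpose is simply to express human CIT, in the context of work on engineering RNA export from living cells, and the record does not specify its particular role in that study.
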