Addgene plasmid #205564: pJAM1.19_PB-CIT-PGK-Blast
Purpose: Express human CIT
Depositing lab: Michael Elowitz. Depositing organization: California Institute of Technology. Publication: Engineering RNA export for measurement and manipulation of living cells. Horns F, Martinez JA, Fan C, Haque M, Linton JM, Tobin V, Santat L, Maggiolo AO, Bjorkman PJ, Lois C, Elowitz MB. Cell. 2023 Jul 10:S0092-8674(23)00689-X. doi: 10.1016/j.cell.2023.06.013. PubMed 37437570.
Backbone
  Vector backbone: ePB2
  Vector type: Mammalian Expression ; Piggybac
  Selectable markers: Blasticidin
Growth in bacteria
  Bacterial resistance: Kanamycin, 50 μg/mL
  Growth temperature: 30°C
  Growth strain: NEB Stable
  Copy number: High Copy
Gene/Insert
  Gene/Insert name: CIT
  Species: H. sapiens (human)
  Mutation: WT
  Entrez Gene: CIT (a.k.a. CITK, CRIK, MCPH17, STK21)
  Promoter: EF1
  Cloning method: Restriction Enzyme; 5′ cloning site unknown (unknown if destroyed); 3′ cloning site unknown (unknown if destroyed)
Terms and licenses: Academic/Nonprofit Terms; Industry Terms: Not Available to Industry
How to cite: pJAM1.19_PB-CIT-PGK-Blast was a gift from Michael Elowitz (Addgene plasmid # 205564 ; http://n2t.net/addgene:205564 ; RRID:Addgene_205564)
